Addgene plasmid #132192: pDONR221_SLC4A11
Purpose: Gateway entry clone with codon-optimized ORF sequence for subcloning into custom expression vectors
Depositing lab: RESOLUTE Consortium & Giulio Superti-Furga. Depositing organization: CeMM Research Center for Molecular Medicine. Publication: The RESOLUTE consortium: unlocking SLC transporters for drug discovery. Superti-Furga G, Lackner D, Wiedmer T, Ingles-Prieto A, Barbosa B, Girardi E, Goldmann U, Gurtl B, Klavins K, Klimek C, Lindinger S, Lineiro-Retes E, Muller AC, Onstein S, Redinger G, Reil D, Sedlyarov V, Wolf G, Crawford M, Everley R, ... Steppan CM. Nat Rev Drug Discov. 2020 Jul;19(7):429-430. doi: 10.1038/d41573-020-00056-6. PubMed 32265506.
Backbone
  Vector backbone: pDONR221
  Backbone manufacturer: Thermo Fisher Scientific
  Backbone size w/o insert (bp): 2550
  Vector type: Mammalian Expression
Growth in bacteria
  Bacterial resistance: Kanamycin, 50 μg/mL
  Growth temperature: 37°C
  Growth strain: Stbl3
  Copy number: High Copy
Gene/Insert
  Gene/Insert name: SLC4A11 (alt name: dJ794I6.2, BTR1, NaBC1, FECD4, CHED2, CDPD1)
  Species: H. sapiens (human)
  Insert size (bp): 2673
  Entrez Gene: SLC4A11 (a.k.a. BTR1, CDPD1, CHED, CHED2, NABC1, dJ794I6.2)
  Cloning method: Gateway Cloning
  Sequencing primers: 5′ M13-fwd; 3′ M13-rev
Terms and licenses: Academic/Nonprofit Terms; Industry Terms
Depositor comments: For more information on the full Resolute plasmid collection, please see www.addgene.org/depositor-collections/re-solute/. Please provide your feedback on this plasmid to the RESOLUTE consortium by filling out their RESOLUTE repository feedback form: https://forms.office.com/Pages/ResponsePage.aspx?id=0e05yklzmkS7rjFGQL4N7z4feCLQvEJAmVcOCM_u885UN1JJRko0Ukg4TVQwNTZLOUxPQVJWT1NHUCQlQCN0PWcu
How to cite: pDONR221_SLC4A11 was a gift from RESOLUTE Consortium & Giulio Superti-Furga (Addgene plasmid # 132192 ; http://n2t.net/addgene:132192 ; RRID:Addgene_132192)
