[The description below was written by a language model from this plasmid's Addgene catalogue record and pLannotate feature annotations shown in this document.]
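Description:
pDONR221_SLC4A11 is a Gateway entry clone built on the pDONR221 backbone, carrying a codon-optimized open reading frame for human SLC4A11 (also known as BTR1 or NaBC1), a solute carrier family membrane transporter implicated in sodium-coupled fluid transport in the cornea, inner ear and kidney. The sequenced plasmid is 5,223 nt, consistent with a 2,673 bp insert in a backbone of about 2.55 kb. It is maintained in E. coli through a high-copy ColE1/pUC-type origin and selected with kanamycin via the aminoglycoside phosphotransferase (KanR) gene.

The SLC4A11 coding sequence sits between attL1 and attL2 sites, which are the recombination sites recognised in the Gateway LR reaction. This lets the ORF be transferred directionally and in frame into any attR-containing destination vector, which then supplies the promoter, tags and selection markers needed for expression. Although the catalogue lists the vector type as mammalian expression, the feature table shows no eukaryotic promoter or polyadenylation signal upstream or downstream of the ORF, so the entry clone itself is a shuttle for subcloning rather than an expression plasmid. The rrnB T1 and T2 terminators lie upstream of the cassette, where they insulate the insert from read-through transcription in bacteria. A T7 promoter lies just outside attL2, oriented toward the insert on the opposite strand. Short lacI and lacZα fragments are backbone remnants, and M13 forward and reverse priming sites flank the cassette for sequence verification. The plasmid belongs to a large consortium collection of SLC transporter clones intended to support functional study of these transporters and drug discovery.
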