Features (pLannotate 1.2.2; 10 found; start..end, strand, type, name):
    121..213     +  CDS            lacI (fragment): lac repressor; lacI; The lac repressor binds to the lac operator to inhibit transcription in E. coli. This inhibition can be relieved by adding lactose or isopropyl-β-D-thiogalactopyranoside (IPTG).
    268..295     -  terminator     rrnB T2 terminator: transcription terminator T2 from the E. coli rrnB gene
    427..470     +  terminator     rrnB T1 terminator: Escherichia coli rrnB; transcription terminator T1 from the E. coli rrnB gene
    517..553     -  CDS            lacZα (fragment): LacZα fragment of β-galactosidase; lacZ fragment
    569..668     +  protein_bind   attL1: mutant version of attL; recombination site for the Gateway® LR reaction LR Clonase™
    674..3346    +  CDS            SLC4A11: S4A11_HUMAN - Also known as BTR1. Experimental evidence at protein level: Swiss-Prot protein existence level 1. Transporter which plays an important role in sodium-mediated fluid transport in different organs. Prevents severe morphological changes of the cornea caused by increased sodium chloride concentrations in the stroma. In the inner ear, is involved in transport of potassium through the fibrocyte layer to the stria vascularis and is essential for the generation of the endocochlear potential but not for regulation of potassium concentrations in the endolymph. In the kidney, is essential f
   3348..3447    -  protein_bind   attL2: mutant version of attL; recombination site for the Gateway® LR reaction LR Clonase™
   3465..3483    -  promoter       T7 promoter: promoter for bacteriophage T7 RNA polymerase
   3617..4426    +  CDS            KanR: aminoglycoside phosphotransferase; aph(3')-Ia; confers resistance to kanamycin in bacteria or G418 (Geneticin®) in eukaryotes
   4573..5161    +  rep_origin     ori: high-copy-number ColE1/pMB1/pBR322/pUC origin of replication
>Addgene plasmid #132192 | pDONR221_SLC4A11 | addgene full sequence | sequence record 261149 | Addgene NGS Result
CTTTCCTGCGTTATCCCCTGATTCTGTGGATAACCGTATTACCGCCTTTGAGTGAGCTGATACCGCTCGC
CGCAGCCGAACGACCGAGCGCAGCGAGTCAGTGAGCGAGGAAGCGGAAGAGCGCCCAATACGCAAACCGC
CTCTCCCCGCGCGTTGGCCGATTCATTAATGCAGCTGGCACGACAGGTTTCCCGACTGGAAAGCGGGCAG
TGAGCGCAACGCAATTAATACGCGTACCGCTAGCCAGGAAGAGTTTGTAGAAACGCAAAAAGGCCATCCG
TCAGGATGGCCTTCTGCTTAGTTTGATGCCTGGCAGTTTATGGCGGGCGTCCTGCCCGCCACCCTCCGGG
CCGTTGCTTCACAACGTTCAAATCCGCTCCCGGCGGATTTGTCCTACTCAGGAGAGCGTTCACCGACAAA
CAACAGATAAAACGAAAGGCCCAGTCTTCCGACTGAGCCTTTCGTTTTATTTGATGCCTGGCAGTTCCCT
ACTCTCGCGTTAACGCTAGCATGGATGTTTTCCCAGTCACGACGTTGTAAAACGACGGCCAGTCTTAAGC
TCGGGCCCCAAATAATGATTTTATTTTGACTGATAGTGACCTGTTCGTTGCAACACATTGATGAGCAATG
CTTTTTTATAATGCCAACTTTGTACAAAAAAGCAGGCTCCACCATGAGCCAAGTGGGAGGAAGGGGCGAT
AGGTGCACACAGGAGGTGCAGGGACTGGTGCACGGAGCAGGCGACCTGTCCGCCTCTCTGGCCGAGAACT
CCCCCACCATGTCTCAGAATGGCTATTTCGAGGATAGCTCCTACTATAAGTGTGACACCGACGATACATT
TGAGGCAAGGGAGGAGATCCTGGGCGACGAGGCCTTCGATACCGCCAACTCTAGCATCGTGAGCGGCGAG
TCCATCCGCTTCTTTGTGAACGTGAATCTGGAGATGCAGGCCACAAACACCGAAAATGAAGCAACCAGCG
GCGGATGCGTGCTGCTGCACACCTCTCGCAAGTACCTGAAGCTGAAGAACTTCAAGGAGGAGATCCGGGC
CCACAGAGACCTGGATGGCTTCCTGGCCCAGGCCAGCATCGTGCTGAACGAGACAGCCACCTCCCTGGAT
AATGTGCTGAGGACCATGCTGCGGAGATTTGCCCGCGACCCTGATAACAATGAGCCAAACTGTAATCTGG
ATCTGCTGATGGCAATGCTGTTCACAGACGCAGGAGCACCAATGAGGGGCAAGGTGCACCTGCTGTCCGA
CACCATCCAGGGAGTGACAGCAACCGTGACAGGCGTGCGGTACCAGCAGTCTTGGCTGTGCATCATCTGT
ACCATGAAGGCCCTGCAGAAGAGACACGTGTGCATCTCCAGGCTGGTGCGCCCTCAGAACTGGGGAGAGA
ATTCTTGTGAGGTGCGGTTCGTGATCCTGGTGCTGGCACCACCTAAGATGAAGTCTACCAAGACAGCCAT
GGAGGTGGCCAGAACCTTCGCCACAATGTTTAGCGATATCGCCTTTCGGCAGAAGCTGCTGGAGACCAGA
ACAGAGGAGGAGTTCAAGGAGGCCCTGGTGCACCAGAGGCAGCTGCTGACCATGGTGTCCCACGGACCTG
TGGCACCAAGGACCAAGGAGAGATCTACAGTGAGCCTGCCAGCACACAGGCACCCTGAGCCACCCAAGTG
CAAGGATTTCGTGCCTTTTGGCAAGGGCATCAGGGAGGACATCGCAAGGCGCTTCCCACTGTATCCTCTG
GACTTTACAGATGGCATCATCGGCAAGAACAAGGCCGTGGGCAAGTATATCACCACAACCCTGTTCCTGT
ACTTTGCCTGTCTGCTGCCAACCATCGCCTTTGGCAGCCTGAACGACGAGAATACAGATGGCGCCATCGA
CGTGCAGAAGACCATCGCAGGACAGTCTATCGGAGGACTGCTGTATGCCCTGTTCAGCGGCCAGCCCCTG
GTCATCCTGCTGACAACCGCCCCTCTGGCCCTGTACATCCAGGTCATCAGAGTGATCTGCGACGATTATG
ACCTGGATTTCAACTCCTTTTACGCCTGGACAGGCCTGTGGAATTCTTTCTTTCTGGCCCTGTACGCCTT
CTTTAATCTGAGCCTGGTCATGTCCCTGTTTAAGAGAAGCACCGAGGAGATCATCGCCCTGTTCATCTCC
ATCACATTTGTGCTGGATGCCGTGAAGGGCACCGTGAAGATCTTCTGGAAGTACTATTACGGCCACTATC
TGGACGATTACCACACCAAGAGGACATCCTCTCTGGTGAGCCTGTCCGGACTGGGAGCATCTCTGAACGC
AAGCCTGCACACCGCCCTGAATGCCTCCTTTCTGGCCTCTCCTACCGAGCTGCCAAGCGCCACACACTCC
GGACAGGCAACCGCCGTGCTGTCCCTGCTGATCATGCTGGGCACACTGTGGCTGGGCTATACCCTGTACC
AGTTCAAGAAGAGCCCCTATCTGCACCCTTGCGTGAGGGAGATCCTGTCCGACTGTGCACTGCCAATCGC
CGTGCTGGCCTTCTCTCTGATCAGCTCCCACGGCTTTCGGGAGATCGAGATGAGCAAGTTCAGATACAAC
CCATCTGAGAGCCCCTTTGCCATGGCCCAGATCCAGTCCCTGTCTCTGAGGGCCGTGTCTGGAGCAATGG
GACTGGGCTTCCTGCTGAGCATGCTGTTCTTTATCGAGCAGAACCTGGTGGCCGCCCTGGTGAACGCACC
AGAGAATCGCCTGGTGAAGGGCACAGCCTACCACTGGGATCTGCTGCTGCTGGCCATCATCAATACCGGA
CTGAGCCTGTTCGGACTGCCATGGATCCACGCAGCATATCCACACTCCCCACTGCACGTGAGGGCCCTGG
CCCTGGTGGAGGAGAGGGTGGAGAACGGCCACATCTACGACACCATCGTGAATGTGAAGGAGACCAGACT
GACATCTCTGGGAGCAAGCGTGCTGGTGGGACTGTCCCTGCTGCTGCTGCCAGTGCCTCTGCAGTGGATC
CCAAAGCCCGTGCTGTATGGCCTGTTTCTGTACATCGCCCTGACAAGCCTGGACGGAAACCAGCTGGTGC
AGAGGGTGGCCCTGCTGCTGAAGGAGCAGACCGCCTATCCTCCAACACACTACATCCGGAGAGTGCCACA
GAGAAAGATCCACTATTTCACCGGACTGCAGGTGCTGCAGCTGCTGCTGCTGTGCGCCTTTGGCATGTCT
AGCCTGCCATACATGAAGATGATCTTCCCCCTGATCATGATCGCCATGATCCCTATCAGGTATATCCTGC
TGCCACGCATCATCGAGGCCAAGTACCTGGACGTGATGGATGCCGAGCACAGGCCTGACCCAGCTTTCTT
GTACAAAGTTGGCATTATAAGAAAGCATTGCTTATCAATTTGTTGCAACGAACAGGTCACTATCAGTCAA
AATAAAATCATTATTTGCCATCCAGCTGATATCCCCTATAGTGAGTCGTATTACATGGTCATAGCTGTTT
CCTGGCAGCTCTGGCCCGTGTCTCAAAATCTCTGATGTTACATTGCACAAGATAAAAATATATCATCATG
AACAATAAAACTGTCTGCTTACATAAACAGTAATACAAGGGGTGTTATGAGCCATATTCAACGGGAAACG
TCGAGGCCGCGATTAAATTCCAACATGGATGCTGATTTATATGGGTATAAATGGGCTCGCGATAATGTCG
GGCAATCAGGTGCGACAATCTATCGCTTGTATGGGAAGCCCGATGCGCCAGAGTTGTTTCTGAAACATGG
CAAAGGTAGCGTTGCCAATGATGTTACAGATGAGATGGTCAGACTAAACTGGCTGACGGAATTTATGCCT
CTTCCGACCATCAAGCATTTTATCCGTACTCCTGATGATGCATGGTTACTCACCACTGCGATCCCCGGAA
AAACAGCATTCCAGGTATTAGAAGAATATCCTGATTCAGGTGAAAATATTGTTGATGCGCTGGCAGTGTT
CCTGCGCCGGTTGCATTCGATTCCTGTTTGTAATTGTCCTTTTAACAGCGATCGCGTATTTCGTCTCGCT
CAGGCGCAATCACGAATGAATAACGGTTTGGTTGATGCGAGTGATTTTGATGACGAGCGTAATGGCTGGC
CTGTTGAACAAGTCTGGAAAGAAATGCATAAACTTTTGCCATTCTCACCGGATTCAGTCGTCACTCATGG
TGATTTCTCACTTGATAACCTTATTTTTGACGAGGGGAAATTAATAGGTTGTATTGATGTTGGACGAGTC
GGAATCGCAGACCGATACCAGGATCTTGCCATCCTATGGAACTGCCTCGGTGAGTTTTCTCCTTCATTAC
AGAAACGGCTTTTTCAAAAATATGGTATTGATAATCCTGATATGAATAAATTGCAGTTTCATTTGATGCT
CGATGAGTTTTTCTAATCAGAATTGGTTAATTGGTTGTAACACTGGCAGAGCATTACGCTGACTTGACGG
GACGGCGCAAGCTCATGACCAAAATCCCTTAACGTGAGTTACGCGTCGTTCCACTGAGCGTCAGACCCCG
TAGAAAAGATCAAAGGATCTTCTTGAGATCCTTTTTTTCTGCGCGTAATCTGCTGCTTGCAAACAAAAAA
ACCACCGCTACCAGCGGTGGTTTGTTTGCCGGATCAAGAGCTACCAACTCTTTTTCCGAAGGTAACTGGC
TTCAGCAGAGCGCAGATACCAAATACTGTTCTTCTAGTGTAGCCGTAGTTAGGCCACCACTTCAAGAACT
CTGTAGCACCGCCTACATACCTCGCTCTGCTAATCCTGTTACCAGTGGCTGCTGCCAGTGGCGATAAGTC
GTGTCTTACCGGGTTGGACTCAAGACGATAGTTACCGGATAAGGCGCAGCGGTCGGGCTGAACGGGGGGT
TCGTGCACACAGCCCAGCTTGGAGCGAACGACCTACACCGAACTGAGATACCTACAGCGTGAGCTATGAG
AAAGCGCCACGCTTCCCGAAGGGAGAAAGGCGGACAGGTATCCGGTAAGCGGCAGGGTCGGAACAGGAGA
GCGCACGAGGGAGCTTCCAGGGGGAAACGCCTGGTATCTTTATAGTCCTGTCGGGTTTCGCCACCTCTGA
CTTGAGCGTCGATTTTTGTGATGCTCGTCAGGGGGGCGGAGCCTATGGAAAAACGCCAGCAACGCGGCCT
TTTTACGGTTCCTGGCCTTTTGCTGGCCTTTTGCTCACATGTT
