>Addgene plasmid #132192 | pDONR221_SLC4A11 | depositor partial sequence | sequence record 253784 | Codon-optimized ORF of SLC4A11
ATGAGCCAAGTGGGAGGAAGGGGCGATAGGTGCACACAGGAGGTGCAGGGACTGGTGCACGGAGCAGGCG
ACCTGTCCGCCTCTCTGGCCGAGAACTCCCCCACCATGTCTCAGAATGGCTATTTCGAGGATAGCTCCTA
CTATAAGTGTGACACCGACGATACATTTGAGGCAAGGGAGGAGATCCTGGGCGACGAGGCCTTCGATACC
GCCAACTCTAGCATCGTGAGCGGCGAGTCCATCCGCTTCTTTGTGAACGTGAATCTGGAGATGCAGGCCA
CAAACACCGAAAATGAAGCAACCAGCGGCGGATGCGTGCTGCTGCACACCTCTCGCAAGTACCTGAAGCT
GAAGAACTTCAAGGAGGAGATCCGGGCCCACAGAGACCTGGATGGCTTCCTGGCCCAGGCCAGCATCGTG
CTGAACGAGACAGCCACCTCCCTGGATAATGTGCTGAGGACCATGCTGCGGAGATTTGCCCGCGACCCTG
ATAACAATGAGCCAAACTGTAATCTGGATCTGCTGATGGCAATGCTGTTCACAGACGCAGGAGCACCAAT
GAGGGGCAAGGTGCACCTGCTGTCCGACACCATCCAGGGAGTGACAGCAACCGTGACAGGCGTGCGGTAC
CAGCAGTCTTGGCTGTGCATCATCTGTACCATGAAGGCCCTGCAGAAGAGACACGTGTGCATCTCCAGGC
TGGTGCGCCCTCAGAACTGGGGAGAGAATTCTTGTGAGGTGCGGTTCGTGATCCTGGTGCTGGCACCACC
TAAGATGAAGTCTACCAAGACAGCCATGGAGGTGGCCAGAACCTTCGCCACAATGTTTAGCGATATCGCC
TTTCGGCAGAAGCTGCTGGAGACCAGAACAGAGGAGGAGTTCAAGGAGGCCCTGGTGCACCAGAGGCAGC
TGCTGACCATGGTGTCCCACGGACCTGTGGCACCAAGGACCAAGGAGAGATCTACAGTGAGCCTGCCAGC
ACACAGGCACCCTGAGCCACCCAAGTGCAAGGATTTCGTGCCTTTTGGCAAGGGCATCAGGGAGGACATC
GCAAGGCGCTTCCCACTGTATCCTCTGGACTTTACAGATGGCATCATCGGCAAGAACAAGGCCGTGGGCA
AGTATATCACCACAACCCTGTTCCTGTACTTTGCCTGTCTGCTGCCAACCATCGCCTTTGGCAGCCTGAA
CGACGAGAATACAGATGGCGCCATCGACGTGCAGAAGACCATCGCAGGACAGTCTATCGGAGGACTGCTG
TATGCCCTGTTCAGCGGCCAGCCCCTGGTCATCCTGCTGACAACCGCCCCTCTGGCCCTGTACATCCAGG
TCATCAGAGTGATCTGCGACGATTATGACCTGGATTTCAACTCCTTTTACGCCTGGACAGGCCTGTGGAA
TTCTTTCTTTCTGGCCCTGTACGCCTTCTTTAATCTGAGCCTGGTCATGTCCCTGTTTAAGAGAAGCACC
GAGGAGATCATCGCCCTGTTCATCTCCATCACATTTGTGCTGGATGCCGTGAAGGGCACCGTGAAGATCT
TCTGGAAGTACTATTACGGCCACTATCTGGACGATTACCACACCAAGAGGACATCCTCTCTGGTGAGCCT
GTCCGGACTGGGAGCATCTCTGAACGCAAGCCTGCACACCGCCCTGAATGCCTCCTTTCTGGCCTCTCCT
ACCGAGCTGCCAAGCGCCACACACTCCGGACAGGCAACCGCCGTGCTGTCCCTGCTGATCATGCTGGGCA
CACTGTGGCTGGGCTATACCCTGTACCAGTTCAAGAAGAGCCCCTATCTGCACCCTTGCGTGAGGGAGAT
CCTGTCCGACTGTGCACTGCCAATCGCCGTGCTGGCCTTCTCTCTGATCAGCTCCCACGGCTTTCGGGAG
ATCGAGATGAGCAAGTTCAGATACAACCCATCTGAGAGCCCCTTTGCCATGGCCCAGATCCAGTCCCTGT
CTCTGAGGGCCGTGTCTGGAGCAATGGGACTGGGCTTCCTGCTGAGCATGCTGTTCTTTATCGAGCAGAA
CCTGGTGGCCGCCCTGGTGAACGCACCAGAGAATCGCCTGGTGAAGGGCACAGCCTACCACTGGGATCTG
CTGCTGCTGGCCATCATCAATACCGGACTGAGCCTGTTCGGACTGCCATGGATCCACGCAGCATATCCAC
ACTCCCCACTGCACGTGAGGGCCCTGGCCCTGGTGGAGGAGAGGGTGGAGAACGGCCACATCTACGACAC
CATCGTGAATGTGAAGGAGACCAGACTGACATCTCTGGGAGCAAGCGTGCTGGTGGGACTGTCCCTGCTG
CTGCTGCCAGTGCCTCTGCAGTGGATCCCAAAGCCCGTGCTGTATGGCCTGTTTCTGTACATCGCCCTGA
CAAGCCTGGACGGAAACCAGCTGGTGCAGAGGGTGGCCCTGCTGCTGAAGGAGCAGACCGCCTATCCTCC
AACACACTACATCCGGAGAGTGCCACAGAGAAAGATCCACTATTTCACCGGACTGCAGGTGCTGCAGCTG
CTGCTGCTGTGCGCCTTTGGCATGTCTAGCCTGCCATACATGAAGATGATCTTCCCCCTGATCATGATCG
CCATGATCCCTATCAGGTATATCCTGCTGCCACGCATCATCGAGGCCAAGTACCTGGACGTGATGGATGC
CGAGCACAGGCCT
